Addgene plasmid #176448: pVRC8400-SARS-CoV-2-RBD-SD1-WA1-AVI
Purpose: Expresses SARS-CoV-2 RBD-SD1 domain from the WA1 strain with single chain Fc, HRV3C protease cleavage site, and AVI tag
Depositing lab: Peter Kwong. Depositing organization: National Institute of Allergy and Infectious Diseases (NIAID). Publication: Molecular probes of spike ectodomain and its subdomains for SARS-CoV-2 variants, Alpha through Omicron. Teng IT, Nazzari AF, Choe M, Liu T, Oliveira de Souza M, Petrova Y, Tsybovsky Y, Wang S, Zhang B, Artamonov M, Madan B, Huang A, Lopez Acevedo SN, Pan X, Ruckwardt TJ, DeKosky BJ, Mascola JR, Misasi J, Sullivan NJ, Zhou T, Kwong PD. PLoS One. 2022 May 24;17(5):e0268767. doi: 10.1371/journal.pone.0268767. eCollection 2022. PubMed 35609088.
Backbone
  Vector backbone: pVRC8400
  Vector type: Mammalian Expression
Growth in bacteria
  Bacterial resistance: Kanamycin, 50 μg/mL
  Growth temperature: 37°C
  Growth strain: DH5alpha
  Copy number: Unknown
Gene/Insert
  Gene/Insert name: SARS-CoV-2-RBD-SD1-WA1
  Entrez Gene: S (a.k.a. GU280_gp02, spike glycoprotein)
  Tag / fusion protein: scFc (N terminal on insert); HRV3C (N terminal on insert); AVI (C terminal on insert)
Terms and licenses: Academic/Nonprofit Terms; Industry Terms: Not Available to Industry
How to cite: pVRC8400-SARS-CoV-2-RBD-SD1-WA1-AVI was a gift from Peter Kwong (Addgene plasmid # 176448 ; http://n2t.net/addgene:176448 ; RRID:Addgene_176448)
