[The description below was written by a language model from this plasmid's Addgene catalogue record and pLannotate feature annotations shown in this document.]
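Description:
pVRC8400-SARS-CoV-2-RBD-SD1-WA1-AVI is a 6.8 kb mammalian expression plasmid built on the pVRC8400 backbone. It produces a secreted fragment of the SARS-CoV-2 spike glycoprotein, the receptor-binding domain together with the adjacent SD1 subdomain, from the WA1 strain. In bacteria it replicates from a high-copy ColE1/pUC-type origin and is selected with kanamycin through an aph(3')-Ia gene. The short bla, Tn903 transposase, rop and bom fragments in the annotation appear to be non-functional remnants of the backbone's construction.

Transcription is driven by the human CMV immediate-early enhancer and promoter. These are followed by a fragment of the HTLV-1 5' LTR and a modified CMV intron A segment, leader elements that typically boost mRNA processing and translation, and the unit ends at a bovine growth hormone polyadenylation signal. The open reading frame begins with a short mouse immunoglobulin heavy-chain variable-region fragment, which most likely acts as the secretion signal. A human IgG1 constant-region sequence follows, corresponding to the single-chain Fc recorded in the catalogue. Next come an HRV3C protease cleavage site, the spike RBD-SD1 segment and a C-terminal AVI tag; the protease site and AVI tag are listed in the catalogue but not individually annotated in the feature table.

This layout allows the fusion protein to be captured through its Fc portion. HRV3C cleavage then releases the RBD-SD1 domain, and the AVI tag provides a site for enzymatic site-specific biotinylation. According to the associated publication title, the construct belongs to a set of molecular probes of the spike ectodomain and its subdomains across SARS-CoV-2 variants. Biotinylated probes of this kind are commonly used for antibody-binding analysis and for sorting antigen-specific B cells.
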