Features (pLannotate 1.2.2; 15 found; start..end, strand, type, name):
    137..235     +  misc_feature   bom (fragment): basis of mobility region from pBR322
    321..700     +  enhancer       CMV enhancer: human cytomegalovirus immediate early enhancer
    701..904     +  promoter       CMV promoter: human cytomegalovirus (CMV) immediate early promoter
    993..1220    +  LTR            5' LTR (truncated) (fragment): truncated 5' long terminal repeat (LTR) from human T-cell leukemia virus (HTLV) type 1
   1224..1334    +  intron         CMV intron (fragment): modified intron A from human cytomegalovirus
   1385..1453    +  CDS            Ighv1-61 (fragment): HVM05_MOUSE - Also known as Igh-VJ558. Experimental evidence at protein level: Swiss-Prot protein existence level 1. From Mus musculus (Mouse).
   1787..2803    +  CDS            IGHG1: IGHG1_HUMAN - Experimental evidence at protein level: Swiss-Prot protein existence level 1. Constant region of immunoglobulin heavy chains. Immunoglobulins, also known as antibodies, are membrane-bound or secreted glycoproteins produced by B lymphocytes. In the recognition phase of humoral immunity, the membrane-bound immunoglobulins serve as receptors which, upon binding of a specific antigen, trigger the clonal expansion and differentiation of B lymphocytes into immunoglobulins- secreting plasma cells. Secreted immunoglobulins mediate the effector phase of humoral immunity, which results in
   2858..3685    +  CDS            S (fragment): SPIKE_SARS2 - Experimental evidence at protein level: Swiss-Prot protein existence level 1. [Spike glycoprotein]: May down-regulate host tetherin (BST2) by lysosomal degradation, thereby counteracting its antiviral activity. From Severe acute respiratory syndrome coronavirus 2 (2019-nCoV) (SARS-CoV-2).
   3774..3998    +  polyA_signal   bGH poly(A) signal: bovine growth hormone polyadenylation signal
   4536..5124    -  rep_origin     ori: high-copy-number ColE1/pMB1/pBR322/pUC origin of replication
   5296..5367    -  CDS            bla(M) (fragment): β-lactamase lacking the signal sequence; bla(M); allows cytosolic expression of β-lactamase
   5379..5525    -  CDS            TRA2_ECOLX (fragment): Protein predicted: Swiss-Prot protein existence level 4. Required for transposition of transposon Tn903. From Escherichia coli.
   5666..6481    -  CDS            KanR: aminoglycoside phosphotransferase; aph(3')-Ia; confers resistance to kanamycin in bacteria or G418 (Geneticin®) in eukaryotes
   6604..6691    -  promoter       AmpR promoter (fragment): bla
   6786..35      +  CDS            rop (fragment) (across the origin): Rop protein, which maintains plasmids at low copy number; rop
>Addgene plasmid #176448 | pVRC8400-SARS-CoV-2-RBD-SD1-WA1-AVI | addgene full sequence | sequence record 347381 | Addgene NGS Result
TCGCGCGTTTCGGTGATGACGGTGAAAACCTCTGACACATGCAGCTCCCGGAGACGGTCACAGCTTGTCT
GTAAGCGGATGCCGGGAGCAGACAAGCCCGTCAGGGCGCGTCAGCGGGTGTTGGCGGGTGTCGGGGCTGG
CTTAACTATGCGGCATCAGAGCAGATTGTACTGAGAGTGCACCATATGCGGTGTGAAATACCGCACAGAT
GCGTAAGGAGAAAATACCGCATCAGATTGGCTATTGGCCATTGCATACGTTGTATCCATATCATAATATG
TACATTTATATTGGCTCATGTCCAACATTACCGCCATGTTGACATTGATTATTGACTAGTTATTAATAGT
AATCAATTACGGGGTCATTAGTTCATAGCCCATATATGGAGTTCCGCGTTACATAACTTACGGTAAATGG
CCCGCCTGGCTGACCGCCCAACGACCCCCGCCCATTGACGTCAATAATGACGTATGTTCCCATAGTAACG
CCAATAGGGACTTTCCATTGACGTCAATGGGTGGAGTATTTACGGTAAACTGCCCACTTGGCAGTACATC
AAGTGTATCATATGCCAAGTACGCCCCCTATTGACGTCAATGACGGTAAATGGCCCGCCTGGCATTATGC
CCAGTACATGACCTTATGGGACTTTCCTACTTGGCAGTACATCTACGTATTAGTCATCGCTATTACCATG
GTGATGCGGTTTTGGCAGTACATCAATGGGCGTGGATAGCGGTTTGACTCACGGGGATTTCCAAGTCTCC
ACCCCATTGACGTCAATGGGAGTTTGTTTTGGCACCAAAATCAACGGGACTTTCCAAAATGTCGTAACAA
CTCCGCCCCATTGACGCAAATGGGCGGTAGGCGTGTACGGTGGGAGGTCTATATAAGCAGAGCTCGTTTA
GTGAACCGTCAGATCGCCTGGAGACGCCATCCACGCTGTTTTGACCTCCATAGAAGACACCGGGACCGAT
CCAGCCTCCATCGGCTCGCATCTCTCCTTCACGCGCCCGCCGCCCTACCTGAGGCCGCCATCCACGCCGG
TTGAGTCGCGTTCTGCCGCCTCCCGCCTGTGGTGCCTCCTGAACTGCGTCCGCCGTCTAGGTAAGTTTAA
AGCTCAGGTCGAGACCGGGCCTTTGTCCGGCGCTCCCTTGGAGCCTACCTAGACTCAGCCGGCTCTCCAC
GCTTTGCCTGACCCTGCTTGCTCAACTCTAGTTAACGGTGGAGGGCAGTGTAGTCTGAGCAGTACTCGTT
GCTGCCGCGCGCGCCACCAGACATAATAGCTGACAGACTAACAGACTGTTCCTTTCCATGGGTCTTTTCT
GCAGTCACCGTCGTCGACACGTGTGATCAGATATCGCGGCCGCTCTAGACCACCATGGGATGGTCATGTA
TCATCCTTTTTCTAGTAGCAACTGCAACCGGTGTACATTCCGCACCAGAGCTGCTGGGAGGACCTAGCGT
GTTCCTGTTTCCCCCTAAGCCTAAGGACACCCTGATGATCAGCCGGACCCCAGAGGTGACATGCGTGGTG
GTGGACGTGTCCCACGAGGACCCCGAGGTGAAGTTCAACTGGTACGTGGATGGCGTGGAGGTGCACAATG
CCAAGACCAAGCCAAGGGAGGAGCAGTACAACTCTACCTATCGCGTGGTGAGCGTGCTGACAGTGCTGCA
CCAGGACTGGCTGAACGGCAAGGAGTACAAGTGTAAGGTGTCTAATAAGGCCCTGCCTGCCCCAATCGAG
AAGACCATCAGCAAGGCAAAGGGACAGCCAAGGGAGCCTCAGGTGTATACCCTGCCACCCAGCCGCGACG
AGCTGACAAAGAACCAGGTGTCCCTGTACTGCCTGGTGAAGGGCTTCTATCCTTCCGATATCGCCGTGGA
GTGGGAGTCTAATGGCCAGCCAGAGAACAATTACAAGACCACACCTCCAGTGCTGGACTCCGATGGCTCT
TTCTTTCTGTATTCCAAGCTGACCGTGGATAAGAGCCGGTGGCAGCAGGGCAACGTGTTTAGCTGTTCCG
TGATGCACGAGGCCCTGCACAATCACTACACACAGAAGTCTCTGAGCCTGTCCCCCGGCAAGGGAGGAGG
AGGCAGCGGCGGAGGAGGCTCCGGAGGCGGCGGCTCTGGCGGCGGCGGCAGCGCCCCTGAACTGCTGGGA
GGACCAAGCGTGTTCCTGTTTCCACCTAAGCCCAAAGATACCCTGATGATCTCCAGGACCCCTGAAGTCA
CCTGCGTGGTCGTGGACGTGTCTCATGAGGACCCCGAAGTCAAGTTCAACTGGTACGTGGACGGAGTCGA
AGTCCATAACGCCAAGACCAAGCCTAGAGAAGAGCAGTACAACTCCACCTATAGAGTGGTGTCTGTGCTG
ACAGTGCTGCATCAGGATTGGCTGAATGGCAAGGAATATAAGTGTAAGGTGAGCAATAAGGCCCTGCCCG
CCCCTATCGAGAAGACCATCTCTAAAGCCAAAGGACAGCCAAGGGAGCCACAGGTGTATACACTGCCACC
CAGCCGGGACGAGCTGACCAAGAACCAGGTGAGCCTGACATGTCTGGTCAAGGGCTTCTACCCCAGTGAC
ATTGCTGTGGAGTGGGAGTCCAATGGCCAGCCTGAGAACAATTATAAAACTACCCCACCAGTGCTGGACA
GCGATGGCTCCTTCTTTCTGACCAGCAAGCTGACAGTGGATAAGTCCCGCTGGCAGCAGGGAAACGTGTT
TTCTTGTAGCGTGATGCATGAGGCCCTGCATAACCACTACACCCAGAAGTCCCTGTCTCTGAGCCCAGGC
AAGGGAGGCAGCGGAGGCGGAGGCAGCGGAGGCCTGGAGGTGCTGTTTCAGGGCCCTCGGGTGCAGCCTA
CAGAGAGCATCGTGCGATTTCCAAACATTACCAACCTCTGCCCCTTCGGCGAGGTGTTTAACGCCACAAG
ATTTGCCTCCGTTTACGCCTGGAATAGAAAGAGAATCAGCAATTGTGTGGCCGACTACTCCGTGCTGTAT
AACAGCGCCTCTTTCAGCACCTTCAAGTGCTACGGCGTTTCCCCAACAAAGCTGAATGACCTGTGCTTCA
CCAACGTGTACGCCGACTCCTTCGTAATTAGAGGCGATGAGGTGCGGCAGATCGCACCAGGCCAGACCGG
TAAGATCGCTGACTACAACTATAAGCTGCCTGATGATTTTACAGGCTGCGTGATCGCCTGGAACTCTAAC
AACCTGGATAGCAAGGTGGGCGGCAACTACAACTACCTGTACCGGCTGTTTCGCAAGTCTAACCTGAAAC
CTTTCGAGAGAGACATCTCCACAGAGATCTACCAGGCCGGTTCTACACCTTGTAACGGGGTGGAAGGCTT
CAACTGTTACTTCCCTCTGCAAAGCTACGGCTTCCAGCCTACCAATGGAGTCGGCTACCAGCCATACCGG
GTGGTCGTGCTGTCCTTCGAGTTACTCCACGCCCCCGCCACCGTCTGCGGTCCTAAGAAGTCCACCAATC
TGGTTAAGAACAAATGCGTGAACTTCAACTTCAACGGCCTGACCGGGACCGGCGTGCTGACCGAAAGCAA
CAAAAAGTTCCTCCCCTTCCAGCAGTTCGGCCGTGATATCGCTGACACCACAGATGCCGTCAGAGATCCA
CAGACCCTGGAAATCCTGGATATTACACCCTGCTCCGGAGGAGGCCTGGTGCCACAGCAGAGCGGAGGCC
TGAACGACATCTTCGAGGCCCAGAAGATCGAGTGGCACGAGGGCTGATGAGGATCCAGATCTGCTGTGCC
TTCTAGTTGCCAGCCATCTGTTGTTTGCCCCTCCCCCGTGCCTTCCTTGACCCTGGAAGGTGCCACTCCC
ACTGTCCTTTCCTAATAAAATGAGGAAATTGCATCGCATTGTCTGAGTAGGTGTCATTCTATTCTGGGGG
GTGGGGTGGGGCAGGACAGCAAGGGGGAGGATTGGGAAGACAATAGCAGGCATGCTGGGGATGCGGTGGG
CTCTATGGGTACCCAGGTGCTGAAGAATTGACCCGGTTCCTCCTGGGCCAGAAAGAAGCAGGCACATCCC
CTTCTCTGTGACACACCCTGTCCACGCCCCTGGTTCTTAGTTCCAGCCCCACTCATAGGACACTCATAGC
TCAGGAGGGCTCCGCCTTCAATCCCACCCGCTAAAGTACTTGGAGCGGTCTCTCCCTCCCTCATCAGCCC
ACCAAACCAAACCTAGCCTCCAAGAGTGGGAAGAAATTAAAGCAAGATAGGCTATTAAGTGCAGAGGGAG
AGAAAATGCCTCCAACATGTGAGGAAGTAATGAGAGAAATCATAGAATTTTAAGGCCATGATTTAAGGCC
ATCATGGCCTTAATCTTCCGCTTCCTCGCTCACTGACTCGCTGCGCTCGGTCGTTCGGCTGCGGCGAGCG
GTATCAGCTCACTCAAAGGCGGTAATACGGTTATCCACAGAATCAGGGGATAACGCAGGAAAGAACATGT
GAGCAAAAGGCCAGCAAAAGGCCAGGAACCGTAAAAAGGCCGCGTTGCTGGCGTTTTTCCATAGGCTCCG
CCCCCCTGACGAGCATCACAAAAATCGACGCTCAAGTCAGAGGTGGCGAAACCCGACAGGACTATAAAGA
TACCAGGCGTTTCCCCCTGGAAGCTCCCTCGTGCGCTCTCCTGTTCCGACCCTGCCGCTTACCGGATACC
TGTCCGCCTTTCTCCCTTCGGGAAGCGTGGCGCTTTCTCATAGCTCACGCTGTAGGTATCTCAGTTCGGT
GTAGGTCGTTCGCTCCAAGCTGGGCTGTGTGCACGAACCCCCCGTTCAGCCCGACCGCTGCGCCTTATCC
GGTAACTATCGTCTTGAGTCCAACCCGGTAAGACACGACTTATCGCCACTGGCAGCAGCCACTGGTAACA
GGATTAGCAGAGCGAGGTATGTAGGCGGTGCTACAGAGTTCTTGAAGTGGTGGCCTAACTACGGCTACAC
TAGAAGAACAGTATTTGGTATCTGCGCTCTGCTGAAGCCAGTTACCTTCGGAAAAAGAGTTGGTAGCTCT
TGATCCGGCAAACAAACCACCGCTGGTAGCGGTGGTTTTTTTGTTTGCAAGCAGCAGATTACGCGCAGAA
AAAAAGGATCTCAAGAAGATCCTTTGATCTTTTCTACGGGGTCTGACGCTCAGTGGAACGAAAACTCACG
TTAAGGGATTTTGGTCATGAGATTATCAAAAAGGATCTTCACCTAGATCCTTTTAAATTAAAAATGAAGT
TTTAAATCAATCTAAAGTATATATGAGTAAACTTGGTCTGACAGTTACCAATGCTTAATCAGTGAGGCAC
CTATCTCAGCGATCTGTCTATTTCGTTCATCCATAGTTGCCTGACTCGGGGGGGGGGGGCGCTGAGGTCT
GCCTCGTGAAGAAGGTGTTGCTGACTCATACCAGGCCTGAATCGCCCCATCATCCAGCCAGAAAGTGAGG
GAGCCACGGTTGATGAGAGCTTTGTTGTAGGTGGACCAGTTGGTGATTTTGAACTTTTGCTTTGCCACGG
AACGGTCTGCGTTGTCGGGAAGATGCGTGATCTGATCCTTCAACTCAGCAAAAGTTCGATTTATTCAACA
AAGCCGCCGTCCCGTCAAGTCAGCGTAATGCTCTGCCAGTGTTACAACCAATTAACCAATTCTGATTAGA
AAAACTCATCGAGCATCAAATGAAACTGCAATTTATTCATATCAGGATTATCAATACCATATTTTTGAAA
AAGCCGTTTCTGTAATGAAGGAGAAAACTCACCGAGGCAGTTCCATAGGATGGCAAGATCCTGGTATCGG
TCTGCGATTCCGACTCGTCCAACATCAATACAACCTATTAATTTCCCCTCGTCAAAAATAAGGTTATCAA
GTGAGAAATCACCATGAGTGACGACTGAATCCGGTGAGAATGGCAAAAGCTTATGCATTTCTTTCCAGAC
TTGTTCAACAGGCCAGCCATTACGCTCGTCATCAAAATCACTCGCATCAACCAAACCGTTATTCATTCGT
GATTGCGCCTGAGCGAGACGAAATACGCGATCGCTGTTAAAAGGACAATTACAAACAGGAATCGAATGCA
ACCGGCGCAGGAACACTGCCAGCGCATCAACAATATTTTCACCTGAATCAGGATATTCTTCTAATACCTG
GAATGCTGTTTTCCCGGGGATCGCAGTGGTGAGTAACCATGCATCATCAGGAGTACGGATAAAATGCTTG
ATGGTCGGAAGAGGCATAAATTCCGTCAGCCAGTTTAGTCTGACCATCTCATCTGTAACATCATTGGCAA
CGCTACCTTTGCCATGTTTCAGAAACAACTCTGGCGCATCGGGCTTCCCATACAATCGATAGATTGTCGC
ACCTGATTGCCCGACATTATCGCGAGCCCATTTATACCCATATAAATCAGCATCCATGTTGGAATTTAAT
CGCGGCCTCGAGCAAGACGTTTCCCGTTGAATATGGCTCATAACACCCCTTGTATTACTGTTTATGTAAG
CAGACAGTTTTATTGTTCATGATGATATATTTTTATCTTGTGCAATGTAACATCAGAGATTTTGAGACAC
AACGTGGCTTTCCCCCCCCCCCCATTATTGAAGCATTTATCAGGGTTATTGTCTCATGAGCGGATACATA
TTTGAATGTATTTAGAAAAATAAACAAATAGGGGTTCCGCGCACATTTCCCCGAAAAGTGCCACCTGACG
TCTAAGAAACCATTATTATCATGACATTAACCTATAAAAATAGGCGTATCACGAGGCCCTTTCGTC
